Addgene plasmid #90229: pLentiPGK Hygro DEST ERKKTRmCerulean3
Purpose: Lentiviral vector to express ERK KTR mCerulean3 under PGK promoter (With Hygromycin Resistance)
Depositing lab: Markus Covert. Depositing organization: Stanford University. Publication: Live-cell measurements of kinase activity in single cells using translocation reporters. Kudo T, Jeknic S, Macklin DN, Akhter S, Hughey JJ, Regot S, Covert MW. Nat Protoc. 2018 Jan;13(1):155-169. doi: 10.1038/nprot.2017.128. Epub 2017 Dec 21. PubMed 29266096.
Backbone
  Vector backbone: pLENTI PGK Hygro DEST
  Vector type: Mammalian Expression, Lentiviral
  Selectable markers: Hygromycin
Growth in bacteria
  Bacterial resistance: Ampicillin, 100 μg/mL
  Growth temperature: 30°C
  Growth strain: NEB Stable
  Copy number: Unknown
Gene/Insert
  Gene/Insert name: ERK Kinase Translocation Reporter
  Species: H. sapiens (human), M. musculus (mouse)
  Promoter: PGK
  Tag / fusion protein: mCerulean3 (C terminal on insert)
  Cloning method: Gateway Cloning
  Sequencing primers: 5′ ACCGAATCACCGACCTCTCT; 3′ GCAGCGTATCCACATAGCG
Terms and licenses: Academic/Nonprofit Terms; Industry Terms: Not Available to Industry
How to cite: pLentiPGK Hygro DEST ERKKTRmCerulean3 was a gift from Markus Covert (Addgene plasmid # 90229 ; http://n2t.net/addgene:90229 ; RRID:Addgene_90229)
