[The description below was written by a language model from this plasmid's Addgene catalogue record and pLannotate feature annotations shown in this document.]
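Description:
pLentiPGK Hygro DEST ERKKTRmCerulean3 is a 9,651-nt lentiviral mammalian expression plasmid built on the pLENTI PGK Hygro DEST backbone. It delivers a fluorescent reporter of ERK kinase activity into mammalian cells. In bacteria it is maintained through a high-copy ColE1/pUC-type origin and selected with ampicillin via the β-lactamase gene. An f1 origin and remnants of a lac/lacZα cloning region with T3 and T7 promoters are also present. The viral portion has a typical third-generation layout. An RSV promoter replaces the U3 region to drive a truncated HIV-1 5' LTR, followed by the Ψ packaging signal with a gag fragment, the RRE for Rev-dependent export, and the cPPT/CTS. A second truncated LTR follows the payload, and downstream of it lie an SV40 poly(A) signal and SV40 origin.

The payload was inserted by Gateway recombination and lies between attB1 and attB2 sites downstream of a human PGK promoter. It encodes the ERK kinase translocation reporter (KTR). The feature table identifies an Elk1-derived fragment in this reporter, fused at its C terminus to the cyan fluorescent protein mCerulean3. In KTR designs, phosphorylation by the target kinase shifts the reporter between nucleus and cytoplasm, so the localisation of the fluorescence reports kinase activity in single living cells. A WPRE after the insert enhances transcript expression. A separate mouse PGK promoter drives the hygromycin resistance gene, which allows selection of transduced cells. The construct is intended for making stable reporter cell lines for live-cell imaging of ERK signalling. Its cyan tag may allow use alongside reporters in other colours, though the record does not say so.
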