Features (pLannotate 1.2.2; 32 found; start..end, strand, type, name):
     26..130     +  promoter       AmpR promoter: bla
    131..991     +  CDS            AmpR: β-lactamase; bla; confers resistance to ampicillin, carbenicillin, and related antibiotics
   1162..1750    +  rep_origin     ori: high-copy-number ColE1/pMB1/pBR322/pUC origin of replication
   1933..2025    +  CDS            lacI (fragment): lac repressor; lacI; The lac repressor binds to the lac operator to inhibit transcription in E. coli. This inhibition can be relieved by adding lactose or isopropyl-β-D-thiogalactopyranoside (IPTG).
   2038..2059    +  protein_bind   CAP binding site: CAP binding activates transcription in the presence of cAMP. E. coli catabolite activator protein
   2074..2104    +  promoter       lac promoter: promoter for the E. coli lac operon
   2112..2128    +  protein_bind   lac operator: The lac repressor binds to the lac operator to inhibit transcription in E. coli. This inhibition can be relieved by adding lactose or isopropyl-β-D-thiogalactopyranoside (IPTG). lac repressor encoded by lacI
   2173..2191    +  promoter       T3 promoter: promoter for bacteriophage T3 RNA polymerase
   2219..2445    +  promoter       RSV promoter: Rous sarcoma virus enhancer/promoter
   2446..2626    +  LTR            5' LTR (truncated): truncated 5' long terminal repeat (LTR) from HIV-1
   2673..2798    +  misc_feature   HIV-1 Ψ: packaging signal of human immunodeficiency virus type 1
   2782..3145    +  CDS            HIV-1 gag (fragment): gag protein from human immunodeficiency virus 1; gag
   3291..3524    +  misc_feature   RRE: The Rev response element (RRE) of HIV-1 allows for Rev-dependent mRNA export from the nucleus to the cytoplasm.
   3901..4001    +  CDS            Rev (fragment): human immunodeficiency virus 1 (HIV-1) Rev protein; rev; enhances nuclear export of unspliced and incompletely spliced viral mRNAs
   4020..4137    +  misc_feature   cPPT/CTS: central polypurine tract and central termination sequence of HIV-1
   4157..4180    -  misc_feature   MCS (fragment): pBluescript multiple cloning site
   4183..4693    +  promoter       hPGK promoter: human phosphoglycerate kinase 1 promoter
   4748..4772    +  protein_bind   attB1: mutant version of attB; recombination site for the Gateway® BP reaction BP Clonase™
   4781..5026    +  CDS            Elk1 (fragment): ELK1_MOUSE - Experimental evidence at protein level: Swiss-Prot protein existence level 1. Transcription factor that binds to purine-rich DNA sequences. Forms a ternary complex with SRF and the ETS and SRF motifs of the serum response element (SRE) on the promoter region of immediate early genes such as FOS and IER2 (By similarity). Induces target gene transcription upon JNK-signaling pathway stimulation (By similarity). From Mus musculus (Mouse).
   5030..5746    +  CDS            mCerulean3: mCerulean3 is a basic (constitutively fluorescent) cyan fluorescent protein published in 2011, derived from Aequorea victoria. It is reported to be a somewhat slowly-maturing monomer with very low acid sensitivity.
   5773..5797    -  protein_bind   attB2: mutant version of attB; recombination site for the Gateway® BP reaction BP Clonase™
   5828..6416    +  misc_feature   WPRE: woodchuck hepatitis virus posttranscriptional regulatory element
   6472..6971    +  promoter       PGK promoter: mouse phosphoglycerate kinase 1 promoter
   6989..8014    +  CDS            HygR: aminoglycoside phosphotransferase from E. coli; aph(4)-Ia; confers resistance to hygromycin
   8032..8310    +  CDS            yokD (fragment): YOKD_BACSU - Experimental evidence at protein level: Swiss-Prot protein existence level 1. May contribute to antibiotic resistance. From Bacillus subtilis (strain 168).
   8318..8455    +  CDS            nef (fragment): NEF_HV1LA - Experimental evidence at protein level: Swiss-Prot protein existence level 1. Extracellular Nef protein targets CD4(+) T-lymphocytes for apoptosis by interacting with CXCR4 surface receptors. From Human immunodeficiency virus type 1 group M subtype B (isolate Lai) (HIV-1).
   8441..8621    +  LTR            5' LTR (truncated): truncated 5' long terminal repeat (LTR) from HIV-1
   8693..8814    +  polyA_signal   SV40 poly(A) signal: SV40 polyadenylation signal
   8854..8989    +  rep_origin     SV40 ori: SV40 origin of replication
   9010..9028    -  promoter       T7 promoter: promoter for bacteriophage T7 RNA polymerase
   9036..9191    +  CDS            lacZα (fragment): LacZα fragment of β-galactosidase; lacZ fragment
   9196..9624    +  rep_origin     f1 ori (sequence partly withheld): f1 bacteriophage origin of replication; arrow indicates direction of (+) strand synthesis
>Addgene plasmid #90229 | pLentiPGK Hygro DEST ERKKTRmCerulean3 | addgene full sequence | sequence record 195302 | Addgene NGS Result
AGGTGGCACTTTTCGGGGAAATGTGCGCGGAACCCCTATTTGTTTATTTTTCTAAATACATTCAAATATG
TATCCGCTCATGAGACAATAACCCTGATAAATGCTTCAATAATATTGAAAAAGGAAGAGTATGAGTATTC
AACATTTCCGTGTCGCCCTTATTCCCTTTTTTGCGGCATTTTGCCTTCCTGTTTTTGCTCACCCAGAAAC
GCTGGTGAAAGTAAAAGATGCTGAAGATCAGTTGGGTGCACGAGTGGGTTACATCGAACTGGATCTCAAC
AGCGGTAAGATCCTTGAGAGTTTTCGCCCCGAAGAACGTTTTCCAATGATGAGCACTTTTAAAGTTCTGC
TATGTGGCGCGGTATTATCCCGTATTGACGCCGGGCAAGAGCAACTCGGTCGCCGCATACACTATTCTCA
GAATGACTTGGTTGAGTACTCACCAGTCACAGAAAAGCATCTTACGGATGGCATGACAGTAAGAGAATTA
TGCAGTGCTGCCATAACCATGAGTGATAACACTGCGGCCAACTTACTTCTGACAACGATCGGAGGACCGA
AGGAGCTAACCGCTTTTTTGCACAACATGGGGGATCATGTAACTCGCCTTGATCGTTGGGAACCGGAGCT
GAATGAAGCCATACCAAACGACGAGCGTGACACCACGATGCCTGTAGCAATGGCAACAACGTTGCGCAAA
CTATTAACTGGCGAACTACTTACTCTAGCTTCCCGGCAACAATTAATAGACTGGATGGAGGCGGATAAAG
TTGCAGGACCACTTCTGCGCTCGGCCCTTCCGGCTGGCTGGTTTATTGCTGATAAATCTGGAGCCGGTGA
GCGTGGGTCTCGCGGTATCATTGCAGCACTGGGGCCAGATGGTAAGCCCTCCCGTATCGTAGTTATCTAC
ACGACGGGGAGTCAGGCAACTATGGATGAACGAAATAGACAGATCGCTGAGATAGGTGCCTCACTGATTA
AGCATTGGTAACTGTCAGACCAAGTTTACTCATATATACTTTAGATTGATTTAAAACTTCATTTTTAATT
TAAAAGGATCTAGGTGAAGATCCTTTTTGATAATCTCATGACCAAAATCCCTTAACGTGAGTTTTCGTTC
CACTGAGCGTCAGACCCCGTAGAAAAGATCAAAGGATCTTCTTGAGATCCTTTTTTTCTGCGCGTAATCT
GCTGCTTGCAAACAAAAAAACCACCGCTACCAGCGGTGGTTTGTTTGCCGGATCAAGAGCTACCAACTCT
TTTTCCGAAGGTAACTGGCTTCAGCAGAGCGCAGATACCAAATACTGTTCTTCTAGTGTAGCCGTAGTTA
GGCCACCACTTCAAGAACTCTGTAGCACCGCCTACATACCTCGCTCTGCTAATCCTGTTACCAGTGGCTG
CTGCCAGTGGCGATAAGTCGTGTCTTACCGGGTTGGACTCAAGACGATAGTTACCGGATAAGGCGCAGCG
GTCGGGCTGAACGGGGGGTTCGTGCACACAGCCCAGCTTGGAGCGAACGACCTACACCGAACTGAGATAC
CTACAGCGTGAGCTATGAGAAAGCGCCACGCTTCCCGAAGGGAGAAAGGCGGACAGGTATCCGGTAAGCG
GCAGGGTCGGAACAGGAGAGCGCACGAGGGAGCTTCCAGGGGGAAACGCCTGGTATCTTTATAGTCCTGT
CGGGTTTCGCCACCTCTGACTTGAGCGTCGATTTTTGTGATGCTCGTCAGGGGGGCGGAGCCTATGGAAA
AACGCCAGCAACGCGGCCTTTTTACGGTTCCTGGCCTTTTGCTGGCCTTTTGCTCACATGTTCTTTCCTG
CGTTATCCCCTGATTCTGTGGATAACCGTATTACCGCCTTTGAGTGAGCTGATACCGCTCGCCGCAGCCG
AACGACCGAGCGCAGCGAGTCAGTGAGCGAGGAAGCGGAAGAGCGCCCAATACGCAAACCGCCTCTCCCC
GCGCGTTGGCCGATTCATTAATGCAGCTGGCACGACAGGTTTCCCGACTGGAAAGCGGGCAGTGAGCGCA
ACGCAATTAATGTGAGTTAGCTCACTCATTAGGCACCCCAGGCTTTACACTTTATGCTTCCGGCTCGTAT
GTTGTGTGGAATTGTGAGCGGATAACAATTTCACACAGGAAACAGCTATGACCATGATTACGCCAAGCGC
GCAATTAACCCTCACTAAAGGGAACAAAAGCTGGAGCTGCAAGCTTAATGTAGTCTTATGCAATACTCTT
GTAGTCTTGCAACATGGTAACGATGAGTTAGCAACATGCCTTACAAGGAGAGAAAAAGCACCGTGCATGC
CGATTGGTGGAAGTAAGGTGGTACGATCGTGCCTTATTAGGAAGGCAACAGACGGGTCTGACATGGATTG
GACGAACCACTGAATTGCCGCATTGCAGAGATATTGTATTTAAGTGCCTAGCTCGATACATAAACGGGTC
TCTCTGGTTAGACCAGATCTGAGCCTGGGAGCTCTCTGGCTAACTAGGGAACCCACTGCTTAAGCCTCAA
TAAAGCTTGCCTTGAGTGCTTCAAGTAGTGTGTGCCCGTCTGTTGTGTGACTCTGGTAACTAGAGATCCC
TCAGACCCTTTTAGTCAGTGTGGAAAATCTCTAGCAGTGGCGCCCGAACAGGGACTTGAAAGCGAAAGGG
AAACCAGAGGAGCTCTCTCGACGCAGGACTCGGCTTGCTGAAGCGCGCACGGCAAGAGGCGAGGGGCGGC
GACTGGTGAGTACGCCAAAAATTTTGACTAGCGGAGGCTAGAAGGAGAGAGATGGGTGCGAGAGCGTCAG
TATTAAGCGGGGGAGAATTAGATCGCGATGGGAAAAAATTCGGTTAAGGCCAGGGGGAAAGAAAAAATAT
AAATTAAAACATATAGTATGGGCAAGCAGGGAGCTAGAACGATTCGCAGTTAATCCTGGCCTGTTAGAAA
CATCAGAAGGCTGTAGACAAATACTGGGACAGCTACAACCATCCCTTCAGACAGGATCAGAAGAACTTAG
ATCATTATATAATACAGTAGCAACCCTCTATTGTGTGCATCAAAGGATAGAGATAAAAGACACCAAGGAA
GCTTTAGACAAGATAGAGGAAGAGCAAAACAAAAGTAAGACCACCGCACAGCAAGCGGCCGCTGATCTTC
AGACCTGGAGGAGGAGATATGAGGGACAATTGGAGAAGTGAATTATATAAATATAAAGTAGTAAAAATTG
AACCATTAGGAGTAGCACCCACCAAGGCAAAGAGAAGAGTGGTGCAGAGAGAAAAAAGAGCAGTGGGAAT
AGGAGCTTTGTTCCTTGGGTTCTTGGGAGCAGCAGGAAGCACTATGGGCGCAGCGTCAATGACGCTGACG
GTACAGGCCAGACAATTATTGTCTGGTATAGTGCAGCAGCAGAACAATTTGCTGAGGGCTATTGAGGCGC
AACAGCATCTGTTGCAACTCACAGTCTGGGGCATCAAGCAGCTCCAGGCAAGAATCCTGGCTGTGGAAAG
ATACCTAAAGGATCAACAGCTCCTGGGGATTTGGGGTTGCTCTGGAAAACTCATTTGCACCACTGCTGTG
CCTTGGAATGCTAGTTGGAGTAATAAATCTCTGGAACAGATTTGGAATCACACGACCTGGATGGAGTGGG
ACAGAGAAATTAACAATTACACAAGCTTAATACACTCCTTAATTGAAGAATCGCAAAACCAGCAAGAAAA
GAATGAACAAGAATTATTGGAATTAGATAAATGGGCAAGTTTGTGGAATTGGTTTAACATAACAAATTGG
CTGTGGTATATAAAATTATTCATAATGATAGTAGGAGGCTTGGTAGGTTTAAGAATAGTTTTTGCTGTAC
TTTCTATAGTGAATAGAGTTAGGCAGGGATATTCACCATTATCGTTTCAGACCCACCTCCCAACCCCGAG
GGGACCCGACAGGCCCGAAGGAATAGAAGAAGAAGGTGGAGAGAGAGACAGAGACAGATCCATTCGATTA
GTGAACGGATCTCGACGGTATCGGTTAACTTTTAAAAGAAAAGGGGGGATTGGGGGGTACAGTGCAGGGG
AAAGAATAGTAGACATAATAGCAACAGACATACAAACTAAAGAATTACAAAAACAAATTACAAAAATTCA
AAATTTTATCGATCACGAGACTAGCCTCGAGAAGCTTGATATCGAATTCCACGGGGTTGGGGTTGCGCCT
TTTCCAAGGCAGCCCTGGGTTTGCGCAGGGACGCGGCTGCTCTGGGCGTGGTTCCGGGAAACGCAGCGGC
GCCGACCCTGGGTCTCGCACATTCTTCACGTCCGTTCGCAGCGTCACCCGGATCTTCGCCGCTACCCTTG
TGGGCCCCCCGGCGACGCTTCCTGCTCCGCCCCTAAGTCGGGAAGGTTCCTTGCGGTTCGCGGCGTGCCG
GACGTGACAAACGGAAGCCGCACGTCTCACTAGTACCCTCGCAGACGGACAGCGCCAGGGAGCAATGGCA
GCGCGCCGACCGCGATGGGCTGTGGCCAATAGCGGCTGCTCAGCAGGGCGCGCCGAGAGCAGCGGCCGGG
AAGGGGCGGTGCGGGAGGCGGGGTGTGGGGCGGTAGTGTGGGCCCTGTTCCTGCCCGCGCGGTGTTCCGC
ATTCTGCAAGCCTCCGGAGCGCACGTCGGCAGTCGGCTCCCTCGTTGACCGAATCACCGACCTCTCTCCC
CAGGGGGATCCACCGGTTCGTCGACTAGTCCAGTGTGGTGGAATTCTGCAGATATCAACAAGTTTGTACA
AAAAAGCAGGCTCCACCATGAAGGGCCGAAAGCCTCGGGACCTGGAACTTCCACTTAGCCCAAGCCTGCT
GGGTGGCCAGGGACCTGAACGGACTCCAGGATCAGGAACAAGCTCTGGTCTTCAGGCACCGGGGCCAGCG
CTTTCGCCCAGCAAGCGTAGCGGTCTCGAGGACCCAGCGACGCCATCGAAGAAGCCACGTACCCCATCGG
TGTCGTCAAGGCTGGAGCGCCTGACCCTCCAGTCCAGCTTTCAATTCCCATCCACTAGTATGGTGAGCAA
GGGCGAGGAGCTGTTCACCGGGGTGGTGCCCATCCTGGTCGAGCTGGACGGCGACGTAAACGGCCACAAG
TTCAGCGTGTCCGGCGAGGGCGAGGGCGATGCCACCTACGGCAAGCTGACCCTGAAGTTCATCTGCACCA
CCGGCAAGCTGCCCGTGCCCTGGCCCACCCTCGTGACCACCCTGAGCTGGGGCGTGCAGTGCTTCGCCCG
CTACCCCGACCACATGAAGCAGCACGACTTCTTCAAGTCCGCCATGCCCGAAGGCTACGTCCAGGAGCGC
ACCATCTTCTTCAAGGACGACGGCAACTACAAGACCCGCGCCGAGGTGAAGTTCGAGGGCGACACCCTGG
TGAACCGCATCGAGCTGAAGGGCATCGACTTCAAGGAGGACGGCAACATCCTGGGGCACAAGCTGGAGTA
CAACGCCATCCACGGCAACGTCTATATCACCGCCGACAAGCAGAAGAACGGCATCAAGGCCAACTTCGGC
CTGAACTGCAACATCGAGGACGGCAGCGTGCAGCTCGCCGACCACTACCAGCAGAACACCCCCATCGGCG
ACGGCCCCGTGCTGCTGCCCGACAACCACTACCTGAGCACCCAGTCCAAGCTGAGCAAAGACCCCAACGA
GAAGCGCGATCACATGGTCCTGCTGGAGTTCGTGACCGCCGCCGGGATCACTCTCGGCATGGACGAGCTG
TACAAGTAAGCGGCCGCACTCGAGATATCTAGACCCAGCTTTCTTGTACAAAGTGGTTGATATCCAGCAC
AGTGGCGGCCGCTCGACAATCAACCTCTGGATTACAAAATTTGTGAAAGATTGACTGGTATTCTTAACTA
TGTTGCTCCTTTTACGCTATGTGGATACGCTGCTTTAATGCCTTTGTATCATGCTATTGCTTCCCGTATG
GCTTTCATTTTCTCCTCCTTGTATAAATCCTGGTTGCTGTCTCTTTATGAGGAGTTGTGGCCCGTTGTCA
GGCAACGTGGCGTGGTGTGCACTGTGTTTGCTGACGCAACCCCCACTGGTTGGGGCATTGCCACCACCTG
TCAGCTCCTTTCCGGGACTTTCGCTTTCCCCCTCCCTATTGCCACGGCGGAACTCATCGCCGCCTGCCTT
GCCCGCTGCTGGACAGGGGCTCGGCTGTTGGGCACTGACAATTCCGTGGTGTTGTCGGGGAAGCTGACGT
CCTTTCCATGGCTGCTCGCCTGTGTTGCCACCTGGATTCTGCGCGGGACGTCCTTCTGCTACGTCCCTTC
GGCCCTCAATCCAGCGGACCTTCCTTCCCGCGGCCTGCTGCCGGCTCTGCGGCCTCTTCCGCGTCTTCGC
CTTCGCCCTCAGACGAGTCGGATCTCCCTTTGGGCCGCCTCCCCGCCTGGAATTCTGCAGATATCCGGAC
TAGTGATCTCTCGAGGTTAACGAATTCTACCGGGTAGGGGAGGCGCTTTTCCCAAGGCAGTCTGGAGCAT
GCGCTTTAGCAGCCCCGCTGGGCACTTGGCGCTACACAAGTGGCCTCTGGCCTCGCACACATTCCACATC
CACCGGTAGGCGCCAACCGGCTCCGTTCTTTGGTGGCCCCTTCGCGCCACCTTCTACTCCTCCCCTAGTC
AGGAAGTTCCCCCCCGCCCCGCAGCTCGCGTCGTGCAGGACGTGACAAATGGAAGTAGCACGTCTCACTA
GTCTCGTGCAGATGGACAGCACCGCTGAGCAATGGAAGCGGGTAGGCCTTTGGGGCAGCGGCCAATAGCA
GCTTTGCTCCTTCGCTTTCTGGGCTCAGAGGCTGGGAAGGGGTGGGTCCGGGGGCGGGCTCAGGGGCGGG
CTCAGGGGCGGGGCGGGCGCCCGAAGGTCCTCCGGAGGCCCGGCATTCTGCACGCTTCAAAAGCGCACGT
CTGCCGCGCTGTTCTCCTCTTCCTCATCTCCGGGCCTTTCGACCTGCATCCCGCCACCATGAAAAAGCCT
GAACTCACCGCGACGTCTGTCGAGAAGTTTCTGATCGAAAAGTTCGACAGCGTCTCCGACCTGATGCAGC
TCTCGGAGGGCGAAGAATCTCGTGCTTTCAGCTTCGATGTAGGAGGGCGTGGATATGTCCTGCGGGTAAA
TAGCTGCGCCGATGGTTTCTACAAAGATCGTTATGTTTATCGGCACTTTGCATCGGCCGCGCTCCCGATT
CCGGAAGTGCTTGACATTGGGGAATTCAGCGAGAGCCTGACCTATTGCATCTCCCGCCGTGCACAGGGTG
TCACGTTGCAAGACCTGCCTGAAACCGAACTGCCCGCTGTTCTGCAGCCGGTCGCGGAGGCCATGGATGC
GATCGCTGCGGCCGATCTTAGCCAGACGAGCGGGTTCGGCCCATTCGGACCGCAAGGAATCGGTCAATAC
ACTACATGGCGTGATTTCATATGCGCGATTGCTGATCCCCATGTGTATCACTGGCAAACTGTGATGGACG
ACACCGTCAGTGCGTCCGTCGCGCAGGCTCTCGATGAGCTGATGCTTTGGGCCGAGGACTGCCCCGAAGT
CCGGCACCTCGTGCACGCGGATTTCGGCTCCAACAATGTCCTGACGGACAATGGCCGCATAACAGCGGTC
ATTGACTGGAGCGAGGCGATGTTCGGGGATTCCCAATACGAGGTCGCCAACATCTTCTTCTGGAGGCCGT
GGTTGGCTTGTATGGAGCAGCAGACGCGCTACTTCGAGCGGAGGCATCCGGAGCTTGCAGGATCGCCGCG
GCTCCGGGCGTATATGCTCCGCATTGGTCTTGACCAACTCTATCAGAGCTTGGTTGACGGCAATTTCGAT
GATGCAGCTTGGGCGCAGGGTCGATGCGACGCAATCGTCCGATCCGGAGCCGGGACTGTCGGGCGTACAC
AAATCGCCCGCAGAAGCGCGGCCGTCTGGACCGATGGCTGTGTAGAAGTACTCGCCGATAGTGGAAACCG
ACGCCCCAGCACTCGTCCGAGGGCAAAGGAATAGAGTAGATGCCGACCGAACAAGAGCTGATTTCGAGAA
CGCCTCAGCCAGCAACTCGCGCGAGCCTAGCAAGGCAAATGCGAGAGAACGGCCTTACGCTTGGTGGCAC
AGTTCTCGTCCACAGTTCGCTAAGCTCGCTCGGCTGGGTCGCGGGAGGGCCGGTCGCAGTGATTCAGGCC
CTTCTGGATTGTGTTGGTCCCCAGGGCACGATTGTCATGCCCACGCACTCGGGTGATCTGACTGATCCCG
CAGATTGGAGATCGCCGCCCGTGCCTGCCGATTGGGTGCAGATCCGTCGAGGGCCCGGTACCTTTAAGAC
CAATGACTTACAAGGCAGCTGTAGATCTTAGCCACTTTTTAAAAGAAAAGGGGGGACTGGAAGGGCTAGC
TCACTCCCAACGAAGACAAGATCTGCTTTTTGCTTGTACTGGGTCTCTCTGGTTAGACCAGATCTGAGCC
TGGGAGCTCTCTGGCTAACTAGGGAACCCACTGCTTAAGCCTCAATAAAGCTTGCCTTGAGTGCTTCAAG
TAGTGTGTGCCCGTCTGTTGTGTGACTCTGGTAACTAGAGATCCCTCAGACCCTTTTAGTCAGTGTGGAA
AATCTCTAGCAGTAGTAGTTCATGTCATCTTATTATTCAGTATTTATAACTTGCAAAGAAATGAATATCA
GAGAGTGAGAGGAACTTGTTTATTGCAGCTTATAATGGTTACAAATAAAGCAATAGCATCACAAATTTCA
CAAATAAAGCATTTTTTTCACTGCATTCTAGTTGTGGTTTGTCCAAACTCATCAATGTATCTTATCATGT
CTGGCTCTAGCTATCCCGCCCCTAACTCCGCCCATCCCGCCCCTAACTCCGCCCAGTTCCGCCCATTCTC
CGCCCCATGGCTGACTAATTTTTTTTATTTATGCAGAGGCCGAGGCCGCCTCGGCCTCTGAGCTATTCCA
GAAGTAGTGAGGAGGCTTTTTTGGAGGCCTAGGGACGTACCCAATTCGCCCTATAGTGAGTCGTATTACG
CGCGCTCACTGGCCGTCGTTTTACAACGTCGTGACTGGGAAAACCCTGGCGTTACCCAACTTAATCGCCT
TGCAGCACATCCCCCTTTCGCCAGCTGGCGTAATAGCGAAGAGGCCCGCACCGATCGCCCTTCCCAACAG
TTGCGCAGCCTGAATGGCGAATGGG
[124 nt withheld, positions 9196-9319]
C
[91 nt withheld, positions 9321-9411]
A
[49 nt withheld, positions 9413-9461]
CCTTTGACGTTGGAGTCCACGTTCTTT
[37 nt withheld, positions 9489-9525]
ACCCTATCTCGGTCTATTCTTTTGATTTATAAGGGATTTTGCCGATTTCGGCCTATTGGTTAAAAAATGA
GCTGATTTAACAAAAATTTAACGCGAATTTTAACAAAATATTAACGCTTACAATTT
